Addgene plasmid #66746: pGL3-B-264;+80pCalb2
Purpose: luciferase reporter for Calb2 promoter (-264 to +80, WT)
Depositing lab: Emanuela Felley-Bosco & Rolf Stahel. Depositing organization: Zurich University Hospital. Publication: Identification of cis- and trans-acting elements regulating calretinin expression in mesothelioma cells. Kresoja-Rakic J, Kapaklikaya E, Ziltener G, Dalcher D, Santoro R, Christensen BC, Johnson KC, Schwaller B, Weder W, Stahel RA, Felley-Bosco E. Oncotarget. 2016 Feb 1. doi: 10.18632/oncotarget.7114. PubMed 26848772.
Backbone
  Vector backbone: pGL3 basic
  Backbone manufacturer: Promega
  Backbone size w/o insert (bp): 4818
  Vector type: Mammalian Expression, Luciferase
Growth in bacteria
  Bacterial resistance: Ampicillin, 100 μg/mL
  Growth temperature: 37°C
  Growth strain: DH5alpha
  Copy number: High Copy
Gene/Insert
  Gene/Insert name: Calb2 promoter (-264bp+80) (alt name: calbindin 2)
  Species: H. sapiens (human)
  GenBank ID: 794
  Entrez Gene: CALB2 (a.k.a. CAB29, CAL2, CR)
  Promoter: Calb2
  Tag / fusion protein: luciferase (C terminal on backbone)
  Cloning method: Restriction Enzyme; 5′ cloning site NheI (not destroyed); 3′ cloning site NcoI (not destroyed)
  Sequencing primers: 5′ REVprimer3; 3′ GLprimer2
Terms and licenses: Academic/Nonprofit Terms; Industry Terms: Not Available to Industry
How to cite: pGL3-B-264;+80pCalb2 was a gift from Emanuela Felley-Bosco & Rolf Stahel (Addgene plasmid # 66746 ; http://n2t.net/addgene:66746 ; RRID:Addgene_66746)
