[The description below was written by a language model from this plasmid's Addgene catalogue record and pLannotate feature annotations shown in this document.]
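Description:
pGL3-B-264;+80pCalb2 is a promoter-reporter plasmid built on the promoterless pGL3-Basic backbone, used for transient transfection of mammalian cells. A wild-type fragment of the human CALB2 (calbindin 2, calretinin) promoter spanning positions -264 to +80 was cloned between the NheI and NcoI sites, both of which were preserved. This places it directly upstream of the firefly luciferase (luc+) coding sequence. The promoter insert itself is not annotated in the feature table, but the unannotated region ahead of the luciferase gene in the 5,101 nt assembled sequence is consistent with its location. Because pGL3-Basic carries no eukaryotic promoter or enhancer of its own, luciferase output depends on the transcriptional activity of the inserted CALB2 fragment.

Downstream of luciferase lies an SV40 polyadenylation signal for transcript processing. Upstream of the cloning region, a synthetic poly(A) signal and an RNA polymerase II transcriptional pause site from the human α2 globin gene limit read-through from spurious transcription initiating in the backbone, keeping background signal low. In bacteria, the plasmid replicates from a high-copy ColE1/pUC-type origin and is selected with ampicillin through the β-lactamase gene and its own promoter. An f1 origin allows single-stranded DNA production. The short large T antigen, TcR and lacZα matches are non-functional remnants of backbone sequence.

The associated publication concerns the identification of cis- and trans-acting elements regulating calretinin expression in mesothelioma cells. In that context, the wild-type construct measures the activity of this CALB2 promoter region.
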