Features (pLannotate 1.2.2; 11 found; start..end, strand, type, name):
    371..2023    +  CDS            luciferase: firefly luciferase; luc+; enhanced luc+ version of the luciferase gene
   2064..2185    -  polyA_signal   SV40 poly(A) signal: SV40 polyadenylation signal
   2208..2276    -  CDS            large T antigen (fragment): large T antigen from SV40 (simian virus 40)
   2292..2424    +  CDS            TcR (fragment): tetracycline efflux protein; tet; confers resistance to tetracycline
   2604..3192    -  rep_origin     ori: high-copy-number ColE1/pMB1/pBR322/pUC origin of replication
   3363..4223    -  CDS            AmpR: β-lactamase; bla; confers resistance to ampicillin, carbenicillin, and related antibiotics
   4224..4328    -  promoter       AmpR promoter: bla
   4355..4783    +  rep_origin     f1 ori (sequence partly withheld): f1 bacteriophage origin of replication; arrow indicates direction of (+) strand synthesis
   4815..4882    -  CDS            lacZα (fragment): LacZα fragment of β-galactosidase; lacZ fragment
   4941..4989    +  polyA_signal   poly(A) signal: synthetic polyadenylation signal
   5003..5094    +  misc_feature   pause site: RNA polymerase II transcriptional pause signal from the human α2 globin gene
>Addgene plasmid #66746 | pGL3-B-264;+80pCalb2 | addgene full sequence | sequence record 123771 | Addgene assembled sequence
GGTACCGAGCTCTTACGCGTGCTAGCAAGTGGTGGATGTACTCAAGACGGTCGGGAGGGAAGGCAAGGGC
AGCCTCTCCCTCATTTTCACCGAAAATCCTCCGGGTGTCCCTGGCCCCGCGCCGAGGGGTCTCAGCGCAG
AGGTAAGGGCCCTCTAGGAGTCCGGGCCGAGCCTCTCGCGCCGCCGCCCCCGCCGCGCCGCGCCCCGGTC
GGATTCCCTGAGCGCGCGCGCCCCCTTCTGGCGGCCGGGCGCAGGCGCAGGCTCCAGAGCGTATATAAGG
GCAGCGTGGCGCACAACCCCAGCGCGAGTGCCAGAGCCCAGCCGGCGCGGAGCGGGAGCGGTGCAGGCTG
AGGTCTCCGAGCGGCTCGCCATGGAAGACGCCAAAAACATAAAGAAAGGCCCGGCGCCATTCTATCCGCT
GGAAGATGGAACCGCTGGAGAGCAACTGCATAAGGCTATGAAGAGATACGCCCTGGTTCCTGGAACAATT
GCTTTTACAGATGCACATATCGAGGTGGACATCACTTACGCTGAGTACTTCGAAATGTCCGTTCGGTTGG
CAGAAGCTATGAAACGATATGGGCTGAATACAAATCACAGAATCGTCGTATGCAGTGAAAACTCTCTTCA
ATTCTTTATGCCGGTGTTGGGCGCGTTATTTATCGGAGTTGCAGTTGCGCCCGCGAACGACATTTATAAT
GAACGTGAATTGCTCAACAGTATGGGCATTTCGCAGCCTACCGTGGTGTTCGTTTCCAAAAAGGGGTTGC
AAAAAATTTTGAACGTGCAAAAAAAGCTCCCAATCATCCAAAAAATTATTATCATGGATTCTAAAACGGA
TTACCAGGGATTTCAGTCGATGTACACGTTCGTCACATCTCATCTACCTCCCGGTTTTAATGAATACGAT
TTTGTGCCAGAGTCCTTCGATAGGGACAAGACAATTGCACTGATCATGAACTCCTCTGGATCTACTGGTC
TGCCTAAAGGTGTCGCTCTGCCTCATAGAACTGCCTGCGTGAGATTCTCGCATGCCAGAGATCCTATTTT
TGGCAATCAAATCATTCCGGATACTGCGATTTTAAGTGTTGTTCCATTCCATCACGGTTTTGGAATGTTT
ACTACACTCGGATATTTGATATGTGGATTTCGAGTCGTCTTAATGTATAGATTTGAAGAAGAGCTGTTTC
TGAGGAGCCTTCAGGATTACAAGATTCAAAGTGCGCTGCTGGTGCCAACCCTATTCTCCTTCTTCGCCAA
AAGCACTCTGATTGACAAATACGATTTATCTAATTTACACGAAATTGCTTCTGGTGGCGCTCCCCTCTCT
AAGGAAGTCGGGGAAGCGGTTGCCAAGAGGTTCCATCTGCCAGGTATCAGGCAAGGATATGGGCTCACTG
AGACTACATCAGCTATTCTGATTACACCCGAGGGGGATGATAAACCGGGCGCGGTCGGTAAAGTTGTTCC
ATTTTTTGAAGCGAAGGTTGTGGATCTGGATACCGGGAAAACGCTGGGCGTTAATCAAAGAGGCGAACTG
TGTGTGAGAGGTCCTATGATTATGTCCGGTTATGTAAACAATCCGGAAGCGACCAACGCCTTGATTGACA
AGGATGGATGGCTACATTCTGGAGACATAGCTTACTGGGACGAAGACGAACACTTCTTCATCGTTGACCG
CCTGAAGTCTCTGATTAAGTACAAAGGCTATCAGGTGGCTCCCGCTGAATTGGAATCCATCTTGCTCCAA
CACCCCAACATCTTCGACGCAGGTGTCGCAGGTCTTCCCGACGATGACGCCGGTGAACTTCCCGCCGCCG
TTGTTGTTTTGGAGCACGGAAAGACGATGACGGAAAAAGAGATCGTGGATTACGTCGCCAGTCAAGTAAC
AACCGCGAAAAAGTTGCGCGGAGGAGTTGTGTTTGTGGACGAAGTACCGAAAGGTCTTACCGGAAAACTC
GACGCAAGAAAAATCAGAGAGATCCTCATAAAGGCCAAGAAGGGCGGAAAGATCGCCGTGTAATTCTAGA
GTCGGGGCGGCCGGCCGCTTCGAGCAGACATGATAAGATACATTGATGAGTTTGGACAAACCACAACTAG
AATGCAGTGAAAAAAATGCTTTATTTGTGAAATTTGTGATGCTATTGCTTTATTTGTAACCATTATAAGC
TGCAATAAACAAGTTAACAACAACAATTGCATTCATTTTATGTTTCAGGTTCAGGGGGAGGTGTGGGAGG
TTTTTTAAAGCAAGTAAAACCTCTACAAATGTGGTAAAATCGATAAGGATCCGTCGACCGATGCCCTTGA
GAGCCTTCAACCCAGTCAGCTCCTTCCGGTGGGCGCGGGGCATGACTATCGTCGCCGCACTTATGACTGT
CTTCTTTATCATGCAACTCGTAGGACAGGTGCCGGCAGCGCTCTTCCGCTTCCTCGCTCACTGACTCGCT
GCGCTCGGTCGTTCGGCTGCGGCGAGCGGTATCAGCTCACTCAAAGGCGGTAATACGGTTATCCACAGAA
TCAGGGGATAACGCAGGAAAGAACATGTGAGCAAAAGGCCAGCAAAAGGCCAGGAACCGTAAAAAGGCCG
CGTTGCTGGCGTTTTTCCATAGGCTCCGCCCCCCTGACGAGCATCACAAAAATCGACGCTCAAGTCAGAG
GTGGCGAAACCCGACAGGACTATAAAGATACCAGGCGTTTCCCCCTGGAAGCTCCCTCGTGCGCTCTCCT
GTTCCGACCCTGCCGCTTACCGGATACCTGTCCGCCTTTCTCCCTTCGGGAAGCGTGGCGCTTTCTCAAT
GCTCACGCTGTAGGTATCTCAGTTCGGTGTAGGTCGTTCGCTCCAAGCTGGGCTGTGTGCACGAACCCCC
CGTTCAGCCCGACCGCTGCGCCTTATCCGGTAACTATCGTCTTGAGTCCAACCCGGTAAGACACGACTTA
TCGCCACTGGCAGCAGCCACTGGTAACAGGATTAGCAGAGCGAGGTATGTAGGCGGTGCTACAGAGTTCT
TGAAGTGGTGGCCTAACTACGGCTACACTAGAAGGACAGTATTTGGTATCTGCGCTCTGCTGAAGCCAGT
TACCTTCGGAAAAAGAGTTGGTAGCTCTTGATCCGGCAAACAAACCACCGCTGGTAGCGGTGGTTTTTTT
GTTTGCAAGCAGCAGATTACGCGCAGAAAAAAAGGATCTCAAGAAGATCCTTTGATCTTTTCTACGGGGT
CTGACGCTCAGTGGAACGAAAACTCACGTTAAGGGATTTTGGTCATGAGATTATCAAAAAGGATCTTCAC
CTAGATCCTTTTAAATTAAAAATGAAGTTTTAAATCAATCTAAAGTATATATGAGTAAACTTGGTCTGAC
AGTTACCAATGCTTAATCAGTGAGGCACCTATCTCAGCGATCTGTCTATTTCGTTCATCCATAGTTGCCT
GACTCCCCGTCGTGTAGATAACTACGATACGGGAGGGCTTACCATCTGGCCCCAGTGCTGCAATGATACC
GCGAGACCCACGCTCACCGGCTCCAGATTTATCAGCAATAAACCAGCCAGCCGGAAGGGCCGAGCGCAGA
AGTGGTCCTGCAACTTTATCCGCCTCCATCCAGTCTATTAATTGTTGCCGGGAAGCTAGAGTAAGTAGTT
CGCCAGTTAATAGTTTGCGCAACGTTGTTGCCATTGCTACAGGCATCGTGGTGTCACGCTCGTCGTTTGG
TATGGCTTCATTCAGCTCCGGTTCCCAACGATCAAGGCGAGTTACATGATCCCCCATGTTGTGCAAAAAA
GCGGTTAGCTCCTTCGGTCCTCCGATCGTTGTCAGAAGTAAGTTGGCCGCAGTGTTATCACTCATGGTTA
TGGCAGCACTGCATAATTCTCTTACTGTCATGCCATCCGTAAGATGCTTTTCTGTGACTGGTGAGTACTC
AACCAAGTCATTCTGAGAATAGTGTATGCGGCGACCGAGTTGCTCTTGCCCGGCGTCAATACGGGATAAT
ACCGCGCCACATAGCAGAACTTTAAAAGTGCTCATCATTGGAAAACGTTCTTCGGGGCGAAAACTCTCAA
GGATCTTACCGCTGTTGAGATCCAGTTCGATGTAACCCACTCGTGCACCCAACTGATCTTCAGCATCTTT
TACTTTCACCAGCGTTTCTGGGTGAGCAAAAACAGGAAGGCAAAATGCCGCAAAAAAGGGAATAAGGGCG
ACACGGAAATGTTGAATACTCATACTCTTCCTTTTTCAATATTATTGAAGCATTTATCAGGGTTATTGTC
TCATGAGCGGATACATATTTGAATGTATTTAGAAAAATAAACAAATAGGGGTTCCGCGCACATTTCCCCG
AAAAGTGCCACCTG
[124 nt withheld, positions 4355-4478]
C
[91 nt withheld, positions 4480-4570]
A
[49 nt withheld, positions 4572-4620]
CCTTTGACGTTGGAGTCCACGTTCTTT
[37 nt withheld, positions 4648-4684]
ACCCTATCTCGGTCTATTCTTTTGATTTATAAGGGATTTTGCCGATTTCGGCCTATTGGTTAAAAAATGA
GCTGATTTAACAAAAATTTAACGCGAATTTTAACAAAATATTAACGCTTACAATTTGCCATTCGCCATTC
AGGCTGCGCAACTGTTGGGAAGGGCGATCGGTGCGGGCCTCTTCGCTATTACGCCAGCCCAAGCTACCAT
GATAAGTAAGTAATATTAAGGTACGGGAGGTACTTGGAGCGGCCGCAATAAAATATCTTTATTTTCATTA
CATCTGTGTGTTGGTTTTTTGTGTGAATCGATAGTACTAACATACGCTCTCCATCAAAACAAAACGAAAC
AAAACAAACTAGCAAAATAGGCTGTCCCCAGTGCAAGTGCAGGTGCCAGAACATTTCTCTATCGATA
