>Addgene plasmid #66746 | pGL3-B-264;+80pCalb2 | addgene partial sequence | sequence record 117417 | LucNRev 5'-CCTTATGCAGTTGCTCTCC-3'
TGGCGCCGGGCCTTTCTTTATGTTTTTGGCGTCTTCCATGGCGAGCCGCTCGGAGACCTCAGCCTGCACC
GCTCCCGCTCCGCGCCGGCTGGGCTCTGGCACTCGCGCTGGGGTTGTGCGCCACGCTGCCCTTATATACG
CTCTGGAGCCTGCGCCTGCGCCCGGCCGCCAGAAGGGGGCGCGCGCGCTCAGGGAATCCGACCGGGGCGC
GGCGCGGCGGGGGCGGCGGCGCGAGAGGCTCGGCCCGGACTCCTAGAGGGCCCTTACCTCTGCGCTGAGA
CCCCTCGGCGCGGGGCCAGGGACACCCGGAGGATTTTCGGTGAAAATGAGGGAGAGGCTGCCCTTGCCTT
CCCTCCCGACCGTCTTGAGTACATCCACCACTTGCTAGCACGCGTAAGAGCTCGGTACCTATCGATAGAG
AAATGTTCTGGCACCTGCACTTGCACTGGGGACAGCCTATTTTGCTAGTTTGTTTTGTTTCGTTTTGTTT
TGATGGAGAGCGTATGTTAGTACTATCGATTCACACAAAAAACCAACACACAGATGTAATGAAAATAAAG
ATATTTTATTGCGGCCGCTCCAAGTACCTCCCGTACCTTAATATTACTTACTTATCATGGTAGCTTGGGC
TGGCGTAATAGCGAAGAGGCCCGCACCGATCGCCCTTCCCAACAGTTGCGCAGCCTGAATGGCGAATGGC
AAATTGTAAGCGTTAATATTTTGTTAAAATTCGCGTTAAATTTTTGTTAAATCAGCTCATTTTTTAACCA
ATAGGCCGAAATCGGCAAAATCCCTTATAAATCAAAAGAATAGACCGAGATAGGGT
[37 nt withheld, positions 827-863]
AAAGAACGTGGACTCCAACGTCAAAGGGCGAAAAACCGTCTATCAGGGCGATGG
