>Addgene plasmid #66746 | pGL3-B-264;+80pCalb2 | addgene partial sequence | sequence record 117418 | RVprimer3 5'-CTAGCAAAATAGGCTGTCCC-3'
TTTCTCTATCGATAGGTACCGAGCTCTTACGCGTGCTAGCAAGTGGTGGATGTACTCAAGACGGTCGGGA
GGGAAGGCAAGGGCAGCCTCTCCCTCATTTTCACCGAAAATCCTCCGGGTGTCCCTGGCCCCGCGCCGAG
GGGTCTCAGCGCAGAGGTAAGGGCCCTCTAGGAGTCCGGGCCGAGCCTCTCGCGCCGCCGCCCCCGCCGC
GCCGCGCCCCGGTCGGATTCCCTGAGCGCGCGCGCCCCCTTCTGGCGGCCGGGCGCAGGCGCAGGCTCCA
GAGCGTATATAAGGGCAGCGTGGCGCACAACCCCAGCGCGAGTGCCAGAGCCCAGCCGGCGCGGAGCGGG
AGCGGTGCAGGCTGAGGTCTCCGAGCGGCTCGCCATGGAAGACGCCAAAAACATAAAGAAAGGCCCGGCG
CCATTCTATCCGCTGGAAGATGGAACCGCTGGAGAGCAACTGCATAAGGCTATGAAGAGATACGCCCTGG
TTCCTGGAACAATTGCTTTTACAGATGCACATATCGAGGTGGACATCACTTACGCTGAGTACTTCGAAAT
GTCCGTTCGGTTGGCAGAAGCTATGAAACGATATGGGCTGAATACAAATCACAGAATCGTCGTATGCAGT
GAAAACTCTCTTCAATTCTTTATGCCGGTGTTGGGCGCGTTATTTATCGGAGTTGCAGTTGCGCCCGCGA
ACGACATTTATAATGAACGTGAATTGCTCAACAGTATGGGCATTTCGCAGCCTACCGTGGTGTTCGTTTC
CAAAAAGGGGTTGCAAAAAATTTTGAACGTGCAAAAAAAGCTCCCAATCATCCAAAAAATTATTATCATG
GATTCTAAAACGGATTACCAGG
